>Addgene plasmid #133380 | BII-ChPtW-PLAGL2 | depositor full sequence | sequence record 256368 | BII-ChPtW-PLAGL2 sequence 8533 bps
TTAACCCTAGAAAGATAGTCTGCGTAAAATTGACGCATGCATTCTTGAAATATTGCTCTCTCTTTCTAAA
TAGCGCGAATCCGTCGCTGTGCATTTAGGACATCTCAGTCGCCGCTTGGAGCTCCCGTGAGGCGTGCTTG
TCAATGCGGTAAGTGTCACTGATTTTGAACTATAACGACCGCGTGAGTCAAAATGACGCATGATTATCTT
TTACGTGACTTTTAAGATTTAACTCATACGATAATTATATTGTTATTTCATGTTCTACTTACGTGATAAC
TTATTATATATATATTTTCTTGTTATAGATCCACTAGTTCTAGAGGGACAGCCCCCCCCCAAAGCCCCCA
GGGATGTAATTACGTCCCTCCCCCGCTAGGGGGCAGCAGCGAGCCGCCCGGGGCTCCGCTCCGGTCCGGC
GCTCCCCCCGCATCCCCGAGCCGGCAGCGTGCGGGGACAGCCCGGGCACGGGGAAGGTGGCACGGGATCG
CTTTCCTCTGAACGCTTCTCGCTGCTCTTTGAGCCTGCAGACACCTGGGGGGATACGGGGAAAAGGCCTC
CAAGGCCTGCAGGAGTCAATGGGAAAAACCCATTGGAGCCAAGTACACTGACTCAATAGGGACTTTCCAT
TGGGTTTTGCCCAGTACATAAGGTCAATAGGGGGTGAGTCAACAGGAAAGTCCCATTGGAGCCAAGTACA
TTGAGTCAATAGGGACTTTCCAATGGGTTTTGCCCAGTACATAAGGTCAATGGGAGGTAAGCCAATGGGT
TTTTCCCATTACTGACATGTATACTGAGTCATTAGGGACTTTCCAATGGGTTTTGCCCAGTACATAAGGT
CAATAGGGGTGAATCAACAGGAAAGTCCCATTGGAGCCAAGTACACTGAGTCAATAGGGACTTTCCATTG
GGTTTTGCCCAGTACAAAAGGTCAATAGGGGGTGAGTCAATGGGTTTTTCCCATTATTGGCACATACATA
AGGTCAATAGGGGTGACTAGTGGAGAAGAGCATGCTTGAGGGCTGAGTGCCCCTCAGTGGGCAGAGAGCA
CATGGCCCACAGTCCCTGAGAAGTTGGGGGGAGGGGTGGGCAATTGAACTGGTGCCTAGAGAAGGTGGGG
CTTGGGTAAACTGGGAAAGTGATGTGGTGTACTGGCTCCACCTTTTTCCCCAGGGTGGGGGAGAACCATA
TATAAGTGCAGTAGTCTCTGTGAACATTCGGTTTAGTGAACCTGCAGGTCGGCCGCCACGACCGGTGCCA
CCATGACTGAATACAAACCAACTGTTCGCCTGGCAACTCGTGATGATGTTCCACGTGCAGTTCGCACCCT
GGCTGCTGCATTTGCTGACTACCCTGCAACCCGTCACACTGTGGACCCAGACCGCCACATTGAACGTGTG
ACTGAACTGCAGGAGCTGTTCCTGACCCGTGTGGGCCTGGACATTGGCAAAGTGTGGGTGGCAGATGATG
GTGCTGCTGTGGCAGTGTGGACCACCCCTGAATCTGTTGAAGCTGGTGCAGTGTTTGCTGAGATTGGCCC
ACGCATGGCAGAACTGTCTGGCAGCCGCCTGGCAGCACAACAGCAGATGGAAGGTCTGCTGGCACCACAC
CGCCCAAAAGAACCTGCTTGGTTCCTGGCAACTGTGGGTGTGAGCCCTGACCACCAGGGTAAGGGCCTGG
GCTCTGCAGTGGTGCTGCCTGGTGTGGAAGCAGCTGAACGTGCAGGTGTGCCTGCTTTCCTGGAGACCTC
AGCTCCACGCAACCTGCCTTTCTATGAACGCCTGGGCTTCACTGTGACTGCTGATGTGGAAGTGCCAGAA
GGCCCACGCACTTGGTGCATGACTCGCAAACCAGGTGCTAGCCTTGGCTCCGGCGAGGGCAGGGGAAGTC
TTCTAACATGCGGGGACGTGGAGGAAAATCCCGGCCCACTCGGCTACCCCTACGACGTGCCCGACTACGC
CAGCGGCATGACCACATTTTTCACCAGCGTCCCCCCCTGGATTCAAGATGCAAAGCAGGAGGAGGAAGTG
GGCTGGAAACTAGTTCCCAGGCCTCGGGGCCGGGAGGCGGAGAGTCAAGTGAAGTGCCAATGTGAAATTT
CGGGAACACCTTTCTCAAATGGGGAGAAGCTGAGGCCTCACAGCCTCCCGCAACCAGAGCAGAGACCATA
TAGCTGCCCTCAGCTGCACTGTGGCAAGGCTTTTGCTTCCAAATACAAGCTGTATAGGCACATGGCCACC
CACTCAGCCCAGAAACCCCACCAGTGTATGTACTGTGATAAGATGTTTCACCGCAAGGACCATCTGCGGA
ACCATCTGCAGACCCATGATCCTAACAAAGAGGCCCTCCACTGCTCTGAGTGCGGTAAGAATTACAATAC
GAAGCTGGGCTACCGGCGCCACCTGGCCATGCATGCTGCCAGCAGCGGTGACCTCAGCTGCAAGGTGTGC
CTGCAGACCTTTGAGAGTACCCAGGCCCTGCTAGAGCACCTGAAGGCCCACTCACGCCGGGTAGCAGGCG
GTGCCAAGGAGAAGAAGCACCCCTGTGACCACTGCGACCGGCGGTTCTATACTCGTAAGGATGTACGGCG
GCACCTAGTGGTGCACACAGGCCGTAAGGACTTCCTGTGCCAGTACTGTGCCCAGCGGTTTGGCCGTAAG
GACCACCTGACGCGTCATGTCAAGAAGAGCCACTCGCAGGAGCTGCTCAAGATCAAGACAGAGCCCGTGG
ACATGTTAGGCCTACTCAGCTGCAGCTCCACAGTCAGTGTGAAGGAAGAGCTGAGCCCTGTGCTGTGCAT
GGCCTCTCGGGACGTAATGGGGACCAAGGCCTTCCCTGGCATGTTGCCCATGGGCATGTATGGTGCCCAC
ATCCCTACCATGCCCAGCACGGGCGTGCCACACTCCCTGGTGCACAACACGCTGCCCATGGGTATGAGCT
ACCCTCTGGAATCCTCACCTATCTCTTCCCCAGCTCAGCTCCCTCCAAAATACCAGCTTGGATCTACCTC
ATACTTGCCCGACAAATTGCCCAAAGTGGAGGTGGATAGTTTTCTGGCGGAGCTTCCTGGAAGCCTGTCT
CTCTCATCCGCTGAACCCCAGCCCGCCTCACCTCAGCCGGCGGCAGCTGCGGCCCTCCTAGATGAAGCAC
TGCTTGCCAAGAGCCCCGCCAACCTCTCTGAGGCCCTCTGCGCTGCTAATGTGGACTTCTCCCACCTACT
GGGCTTTCTTCCACTCAACCTGCCCCCGTGTAACCCACCTGGGGCCACAGGAGGCCTGGTCATGGGCTAC
TCCCAGGCTGAGGCACAGCCCCTGCTTACCACTTTGCAAGCTCAGCCTCAAGATTCCCCAGGAGCTGGGG
GACCACTGAACTTTGGGCCTCTGCACTCCTTGCCTCCTGTCTTCACGTCTGGCCTGAGTAGCACCACCCT
GCCTCGTTTCCATCAAGCATTCCAGTAGCCCCCACAGAGGCCCTCAGCTCAGTTTTTGGCTAGAGTTCGC
GTCTGGAACAATCAACCTCTGGATTACAAAATTTGTGAAAGATTGACTGGTATTCTTAACTATGTTGCTC
CTTTTACGCTATGTGGATACGCTGCTTTAATGCCTTTGTATCATGCTATTGCTTCCCGTATGGCTTTCAT
TTTCTCCTCCTTGTATAAATCCTGGTTGCTGTCTCTTTATGAGGAGTTGTGGCCCGTTGTCAGGCAACGT
GGCGTGGTGTGCACTGTGTTTGCTGACGCAACCCCCACTGGTTGGGGCATTGCCACCACCTGTCAGCTCC
TTTCCGGGACTTTCGCTTTCCCCCTCCCTATTGCCACGGCGGAACTCATCGCCGCCTGCCTTGCCCGCTG
CTGGACAGGGGCTCGGCTGTTGGGCACTGACAATTCCGTGGTGTTGTCGGGGAAGCTGACGTCCTTTCCA
TGGCTGCTCGCCTGTGTTGCCACCTGGATTCTGCGCGGGACGTCCTTCTGCTACGTCCCTTCGGCCCTCA
ATCCAGCGGACCTTCCTTCCCGCGGCCTGCTGCCGGCTCTGCGGCCTCTTCCGCGTCTTCGCCTTCGCCC
TCAGACGAGTCGGATCTCCCTTTGGGCCGCCTCCCCGCCTGGAATTAATTCTGGCTAAGCACTTCGTGGC
CGTCGATCGTTTAAAGGGAGGTAGTGAGTCGAGATATCGATACTAGTGATCCAGACATGATAAGATACAT
TGATGAGTTTGGACAAACCACAACTAGAATGCAGTGAAAAAAATGCTTTATTTGTGAAATTTGTGATGCT
ATTGCTTTATTTGTAACCATTATAAGCTGCAATAAACAAGTTAACAACAACAATTGCATTCATTTTATGT
TTCAGGTTCAGGGGGAGGTGTGGGAGGTTTTTTAAAGCAAGTAAAACCTCTACAAATGTGGTATGGCTGA
TTATGATCCTCTAGAGGGACAGCCCCCCCCCAAAGCCCCCAGGGATGTAATTACGTCCCTCCCCCGCTAG
GGGGCAGCAGCGAGCCGCCCGGGGCTCCGCTCCGGTCCGGCGCTCCCCCCGCATCCCCGAGCCGGCAGCG
TGCGGGGACAGCCCGGGCACGGGGAAGGTGGCACGGGATCGCTTTCCTCTGAACGCTTCTCGCTGCTCTT
TGAGCCTGCAGACACCTGGGGGGATACGGGGAAAAGCCATACCAATGGAGCTCACGGGGACAGCCCCCCC
CCAAAGCCCCCAGGGATGTAATTACGTCCCTCCCCCGCTAGGGGGCAGCAGCGAGCCGCCCGGGGCTCCG
CTCCGGTCCGGCGCTCCCCCCGCATCCCCGAGCCGGCAGCGTGCGGGGACAGCCCGGGCACGGGGAAGGT
GGCACGGGATCGCTTTCCTCTGAACGCTTCTCGCTGCTCTTTGAGCCTGCAGACACCTGGGGGGATACGG
GGAAAAAGAATTCGATAAAAGTTTTGTTACTTTATAGAAGAAATTTTGAGTTTTTGTTTTTTTTAATAAA
TAAATAAACATAAATAAATTGTTTGTTGAATTTATTATTAGTATGTAAGTGTAAATATAATAAAACTTAA
TATCTATTCAAATTAATAAATAAACCTCGATATACAGACCGATAAAACACATGCGTCAATTTTACACATG
ATTATCTTTAACGTACGTCACAATATGATTATCTTTCTAGGGTTAATCTAGCTGCGTGTTCTGCAGCGTG
TCGAGCATCTTCATCTGCTCCATCACGCTGTAAAACACATTTGCACCGCGAGTCTGCCCGTCCTCCACGG
GTTCAAAAACGTGAATGAACGAGGCGCGCTCACTGGCCGTCGTTTTACAACGTCGTGACTGGGAAAACCC
TGGCGTTACCCAACTTAATCGCCTTGCAGCACATCCCCCTTTCGCCAGCTGGCGTAATAGCGAAGAGGCC
CGCACCGATCGCCCTTCCCAACAGTTGCGCAGCCTGAATGGCGAATGGG
[124 nt withheld, positions 5440-5563]
C
[91 nt withheld, positions 5565-5655]
A
[49 nt withheld, positions 5657-5705]
CCTTTGACGTTGGAGTCCACGTTCTTT
[37 nt withheld, positions 5733-5769]
ACCCTATCTCGGTCTATTCTTTTGATTTATAAGGGATTTTGCCGATTTCGGCCTATTGGTTAAAAAATGA
GCTGATTTAACAAAAATTTAACGCGAATTTTAACAAAATATTAACGCTTACAATTTAGGTGGCACTTTTC
GGGGAAATGTGCGCGGAACCCCTATTTGTTTATTTTTCTAAATACATTCAAATATGTATCCGCTCATGAG
ACAATAACCCTGATAAATGCTTCAATAATATTGAAAAAGGAAGAGTATGAGTATTCAACATTTCCGTGTC
GCCCTTATTCCCTTTTTTGCGGCATTTTGCCTTCCTGTTTTTGCTCACCCAGAAACGCTGGTGAAAGTAA
AAGATGCTGAAGATCAGTTGGGTGCACGAGTGGGTTACATCGAACTGGATCTCAACAGCGGTAAGATCCT
TGAGAGTTTTCGCCCCGAAGAACGTTTTCCAATGATGAGCACTTTTAAAGTTCTGCTATGTGGCGCGGTA
TTATCCCGTATTGACGCCGGGCAAGAGCAACTCGGTCGCCGCATACACTATTCTCAGAATGACTTGGTTG
AGTACTCACCAGTCACAGAAAAGCATCTTACGGATGGCATGACAGTAAGAGAATTATGCAGTGCTGCCAT
AACCATGAGTGATAACACTGCGGCCAACTTACTTCTGACAACGATCGGAGGACCGAAGGAGCTAACCGCT
TTTTTGCACAACATGGGGGATCATGTAACTCGCCTTGATCGTTGGGAACCGGAGCTGAATGAAGCCATAC
CAAACGACGAGCGTGACACCACGATGCCTGTAGCAATGGCAACAACGTTGCGCAAACTATTAACTGGCGA
ACTACTTACTCTAGCTTCCCGGCAACAATTAATAGACTGGATGGAGGCGGATAAAGTTGCAGGACCACTT
CTGCGCTCGGCCCTTCCGGCTGGCTGGTTTATTGCTGATAAATCTGGAGCCGGTGAGCGTGGGTCTCGCG
GTATCATTGCAGCACTGGGGCCAGATGGTAAGCCCTCCCGTATCGTAGTTATCTACACGACGGGGAGTCA
GGCAACTATGGATGAACGAAATAGACAGATCGCTGAGATAGGTGCCTCACTGATTAAGCATTGGTAACTG
TCAGACCAAGTTTACTCATATATACTTTAGATTGATTTAAAACTTCATTTTTAATTTAAAAGGATCTAGG
TGAAGATCCTTTTTGATAATCTCATGACCAAAATCCCTTAACGTGAGTTTTCGTTCCACTGAGCGTCAGA
CCCCGTAGAAAAGATCAAAGGATCTTCTTGAGATCCTTTTTTTCTGCGCGTAATCTGCTGCTTGCAAACA
AAAAAACCACCGCTACCAGCGGTGGTTTGTTTGCCGGATCAAGAGCTACCAACTCTTTTTCCGAAGGTAA
CTGGCTTCAGCAGAGCGCAGATACCAAATACTGTCCTTCTAGTGTAGCCGTAGTTAGGCCACCACTTCAA
GAACTCTGTAGCACCGCCTACATACCTCGCTCTGCTAATCCTGTTACCAGTGGCTGCTGCCAGTGGCGAT
AAGTCGTGTCTTACCGGGTTGGACTCAAGACGATAGTTACCGGATAAGGCGCAGCGGTCGGGCTGAACGG
GGGGTTCGTGCACACAGCCCAGCTTGGAGCGAACGACCTACACCGAACTGAGATACCTACAGCGTGAGCT
ATGAGAAAGCGCCACGCTTCCCGAAGGGAGAAAGGCGGACAGGTATCCGGTAAGCGGCAGGGTCGGAACA
GGAGAGCGCACGAGGGAGCTTCCAGGGGGAAACGCCTGGTATCTTTATAGTCCTGTCGGGTTTCGCCACC
TCTGACTTGAGCGTCGATTTTTGTGATGCTCGTCAGGGGGGCGGAGCCTATGGAAAAACGCCAGCAACGC
GGCCTTTTTACGGTTCCTGGCCTTTTGCTGGCCTTTTGCTCACATGTTCTTTCCTGCGTTATCCCCTGAT
TCTGTGGATAACCGTATTACCGCCTTTGAGTGAGCTGATACCGCTCGCCGCAGCCGAACGACCGAGCGCA
GCGAGTCAGTGAGCGAGGAAGCGGAAGAGCGCCCAATACGCAAACCGCCTCTCCCCGCGCGTTGGCCGAT
TCATTAATGCAGCTGGCACGACAGGTTTCCCGACTGGAAAGCGGGCAGTGAGCGCAACGCAATTAATGTG
AGTTAGCTCACTCATTAGGCACCCCAGGCTTTACACTTTATGCTTCCGGCTCGTATGTTGTGTGGAATTG
TGAGCGGATAACAATTTCACACAGGAAACAGCTATGACCATGATTACGCCAAGCGCGCCCGCCGGGTAAC
TCACGGGGTATCCATGTCCATTTCTGCGGCATCCAGCCAGGATACCCGTCCTCGCTGACGTAATATCCCA
GCGCCGCACCGCTGTCATTAATCTGCACACCGGCACGGCAGTTCCGGCTGTCGCCGGTATTGTTCGGGTT
GCTGATGCGCTTCGGGCTGACCATCCGGAACTGTGTCCGGAAAAGCCGCGACGAACTGGTATCCCAGGTG
GCCTGAACGAACAGTTCACCGTTAAAGGCGTGCATGGCCACACCTTCCCGAATCATCATGGTAAACGTGC
GTTTTCGCTCAACGTCAATGCAGCAGCAGTCATCCTCGGCAAACTCTTTCCATGCCGCTTCAACCTCGCG
GGAAAAGGCACGGGCTTCTTCCTCCCCGATGCCCAGATAGCGCCAGCTTGGGCGATGACTGAGCCGGAAA
AAAGACCCGACGATATGATCCTGATGCAGCTAGA
Features (pLannotate 1.2.2; 20 found; start..end, strand, type, name):
    308..325     -  misc_feature   MCS (fragment): pBluescript multiple cloning site
    589..672     +  promoter       mCMV promoter (fragment): mouse cytomegalovirus (CMV) immediate early promoter
    789..996     +  promoter       mCMV promoter (fragment): mouse cytomegalovirus (CMV) immediate early promoter
   1263..1859    +  CDS            pac: PUAC_STRAD - Protein predicted: Swiss-Prot protein existence level 4. Detoxification of puromycin. From Streptomyces alboniger.
   1875..1927    +  CDS            T2A (fragment): 2A peptide from Thosea asigna virus capsid protein Eukaryotic ribosomes fail to insert a peptide bond between the Gly and Pro residues, yielding separate polypeptides.
   1968..3455    +  CDS            PLAGL2: PLAL2_HUMAN - Also known as KIAA0198. Experimental evidence at protein level: Swiss-Prot protein existence level 1. Shows weak transcriptional activatory activity. From Homo sapiens (Human).
   3510..4098    +  misc_feature   WPRE: woodchuck hepatitis virus posttranscriptional regulatory element
   4178..4312    -  polyA_signal   SV40 poly(A) signal: SV40 polyadenylation signal
   4335..4418    -  CDS            large T antigen (fragment): large T antigen from SV40 (simian virus 40)
   5159..5278    -  CDS            B (fragment): PORTL_LAMBD - Experimental evidence at protein level: Swiss-Prot protein existence level 1. Forms the portal vertex of the capsid (PubMed:6228056, PubMed:6232391). This portal plays critical roles in head assembly, genome packaging, neck/tail attachment, and genome ejection (Probable). The portal protein multimerizes as a single ring-shaped homododecamer arranged around a central channel (PubMed:6232391). Binds to the terminase subunits to form the packaging machine (PubMed:7799432). From Escherichia phage lambda (Bacteriophage lambda).
   5280..5435    +  CDS            lacZα (fragment): LacZα fragment of β-galactosidase; lacZ fragment
   5440..5868    +  rep_origin     f1 ori (sequence partly withheld): f1 bacteriophage origin of replication; arrow indicates direction of (+) strand synthesis
   5921..6025    +  promoter       AmpR promoter: bla
   6026..6886    +  CDS            AmpR: β-lactamase; bla; confers resistance to ampicillin, carbenicillin, and related antibiotics
   7057..7645    +  rep_origin     ori: high-copy-number ColE1/pMB1/pBR322/pUC origin of replication
   7828..7920    +  CDS            lacI (fragment): lac repressor; lacI; The lac repressor binds to the lac operator to inhibit transcription in E. coli. This inhibition can be relieved by adding lactose or isopropyl-β-D-thiogalactopyranoside (IPTG).
   7933..7954    +  protein_bind   CAP binding site: CAP binding activates transcription in the presence of cAMP. E. coli catabolite activator protein
   7969..7999    +  promoter       lac promoter: promoter for the E. coli lac operon
   8007..8023    +  protein_bind   lac operator: The lac repressor binds to the lac operator to inhibit transcription in E. coli. This inhibition can be relieved by adding lactose or isopropyl-β-D-thiogalactopyranoside (IPTG). lac repressor encoded by lacI
   8061..8528    -  CDS            B (fragment): PORTL_LAMBD - Experimental evidence at protein level: Swiss-Prot protein existence level 1. Forms the portal vertex of the capsid (PubMed:6228056, PubMed:6232391). This portal plays critical roles in head assembly, genome packaging, neck/tail attachment, and genome ejection (Probable). The portal protein multimerizes as a single ring-shaped homododecamer arranged around a central channel (PubMed:6232391). Binds to the terminase subunits to form the packaging machine (PubMed:7799432). From Escherichia phage lambda (Bacteriophage lambda).
