>Addgene plasmid #133380 | BII-ChPtW-PLAGL2 | addgene full sequence | sequence record 267636 | Addgene NGS Result
CCCTAGAAAGATAGTCTGCGTAAAATTGACGCATGCATTCTTGAAATATTGCTCTCTCTTTCTAAATAGC
GCGAATCCGTCGCTGTGCATTTAGGACATCTCAGTCGCCGCTTGGAGCTCCCGTGAGGCGTGCTTGTCAA
TGCGGTAAGTGTCACTGATTTTGAACTATAACGACCGCGTGAGTCAAAATGACGCATGATTATCTTTTAC
GTGACTTTTAAGATTTAACTCATACGATAATTATATTGTTATTTCATGTTCTACTTACGTGATAACTTAT
TATATATATATTTTCTTGTTATAGATCCACTAGTTCTAGAGGGACAGCCCCCCCCCAAAGCCCCCAGGGA
TGTAATTACGTCCCTCCCCCGCTAGGGGGCAGCAGCGAGCCGCCCGGGGCTCCGCTCCGGTCCGGCGCTC
CCCCCGCATCCCCGAGCCGGCAGCGTGCGGGGACAGCCCGGGCACGGGGAAGGTGGCACGGGATCGCTTT
CCTCTGAACGCTTCTCGCTGCTCTTTGAGCCTGCAGACACCTGGGGGGATACGGGGAAAAGGCCTCCAAG
GCCTGCAGGAGTCAATGGGAAAAACCCATTGGAGCCAAGTACACTGACTCAATAGGGACTTTCCATTGGG
TTTTGCCCAGTACATAAGGTCAATAGGGGGTGAGTCAACAGGAAAGTCCCATTGGAGCCAAGTACATTGA
GTCAATAGGGACTTTCCAATGGGTTTTGCCCAGTACATAAGGTCAATGGGAGGTAAGCCAATGGGTTTTT
CCCATTACTGACATGTATACTGAGTCATTAGGGACTTTCCAATGGGTTTTGCCCAGTACATAAGGTCAAT
AGGGGTGAATCAACAGGAAAGTCCCATTGGAGCCAAGTACACTGAGTCAATAGGGACTTTCCATTGGGTT
TTGCCCAGTACAAAAGGTCAATAGGGGGTGAGTCAATGGGTTTTTCCCATTATTGGCACATACATAAGGT
CAATAGGGGTGACTAGTGGAGAAGAGCATGCTTGAGGGCTGAGTGCCCCTCAGTGGGCAGAGAGCACATG
GCCCACAGTCCCTGAGAAGTTGGGGGGAGGGGTGGGCAATTGAACTGGTGCCTAGAGAAGGTGGGGCTTG
GGTAAACTGGGAAAGTGATGTGGTGTACTGGCTCCACCTTTTTCCCCAGGGTGGGGGAGAACCATATATA
AGTGCAGTAGTCTCTGTGAACATTCGGTTTAGTGAACCTGCAGGTCGGCCGCCACGACCGGTGCCACCAT
GACTGAATACAAACCAACTGTTCGCCTGGCAACTCGTGATGATGTTCCACGTGCAGTTCGCACCCTGGCT
GCTGCATTTGCTGACTACCCTGCAACCCGTCACACTGTGGACCCAGACCGCCACATTGAACGTGTGACTG
AACTGCAGGAGCTGTTCCTGACCCGTGTGGGCCTGGACATTGGCAAAGTGTGGGTGGCAGATGATGGTGC
TGCTGTGGCAGTGTGGACCACCCCTGAATCTGTTGAAGCTGGTGCAGTGTTTGCTGAGATTGGCCCACGC
ATGGCAGAACTGTCTGGCAGCCGCCTGGCAGCACAACAGCAGATGGAAGGTCTGCTGGCACCACACCGCC
CAAAAGAACCTGCTTGGTTCCTGGCAACTGTGGGTGTGAGCCCTGACCACCAGGGTAAGGGCCTGGGCTC
TGCAGTGGTGCTGCCTGGTGTGGAAGCAGCTGAACGTGCAGGTGTGCCTGCTTTCCTGGAGACCTCAGCT
CCACGCAACCTGCCTTTCTATGAACGCCTGGGCTTCACTGTGACTGCTGATGTGGAAGTGCCAGAAGGCC
CACGCACTTGGTGCATGACTCGCAAACCAGGTGCTAGCCTTGGCTCCGGCGAGGGCAGGGGAAGTCTTCT
AACATGCGGGGACGTGGAGGAAAATCCCGGCCCACTCGGCTACCCCTACGACGTGCCCGACTACGCCAGC
GGCATGACCACATTTTTCACCAGCGTCCCCCCCTGGATTCAAGATGCAAAGCAGGAGGAGGAAGTGGGCT
GGAAACTAGTTCCCAGGCCTCGGGGCCGGGAGGCGGAGAGTCAAGTGAAGTGCCAATGTGAAATTTCGGG
AACACCTTTCTCAAATGGGGAGAAGCTGAGGCCTCACAGCCTCCCGCAACCAGAGCAGAGACCATATAGC
TGCCCTCAGCTGCACTGTGGCAAGGCTTTTGCTTCCAAATACAAGCTGTATAGGCACATGGCCACCCACT
CAGCCCAGAAACCCCACCAGTGTATGTACTGTGATAAGATGTTTCACCGCAAGGACCATCTGCGGAACCA
TCTGCAGACCCATGATCCTAACAAAGAGGCCCTCCACTGCTCTGAGTGCGGTAAGAATTACAATACGAAG
CTGGGCTACCGGCGCCACCTGGCCATGCATGCTGCCAGCAGCGGTGACCTCAGCTGCAAGGTGTGCCTGC
AGACCTTTGAGAGTACCCAGGCCCTGCTAGAGCACCTGAAGGCCCACTCACGCCGGGTAGCAGGCGGTGC
CAAGGAGAAGAAGCACCCCTGTGACCACTGCGACCGGCGGTTCTATACTCGTAAGGATGTACGGCGGCAC
CTAGTGGTGCACACAGGCCGTAAGGACTTCCTGTGCCAGTACTGTGCCCAGCGGTTTGGCCGTAAGGACC
ACCTGACGCGTCATGTCAAGAAGAGCCACTCGCAGGAGCTGCTCAAGATCAAGACAGAGCCCGTGGACAT
GTTAGGCCTACTCAGCTGCAGCTCCACAGTCAGTGTGAAGGAAGAGCTGAGCCCTGTGCTGTGCATGGCC
TCTCGGGACGTAATGGGGACCAAGGCCTTCCCTGGCATGTTGCCCATGGGCATGTATGGTGCCCACATCC
CTACCATGCCCAGCACGGGCGTGCCACACTCCCTGGTGCACAACACGCTGCCCATGGGTATGAGCTACCC
TCTGGAATCCTCACCTATCTCTTCCCCAGCTCAGCTCCCTCCAAAATACCAGCTTGGATCTACCTCATAC
TTGCCCGACAAATTGCCCAAAGTGGAGGTGGATAGTTTTCTGGCGGAGCTTCCTGGAAGCCTGTCTCTCT
CATCCGCTGAACCCCAGCCCGCCTCACCTCAGCCGGCGGCAGCTGCGGCCCTCCTAGATGAAGCACTGCT
TGCCAAGAGCCCCGCCAACCTCTCTGAGGCCCTCTGCGCTGCTAATGTGGACTTCTCCCACCTACTGGGC
TTTCTTCCACTCAACCTGCCCCCGTGTAACCCACCTGGGGCCACAGGAGGCCTGGTCATGGGCTACTCCC
AGGCTGAGGCACAGCCCCTGCTTACCACTTTGCAAGCTCAGCCTCAAGATTCCCCAGGAGCTGGGGGACC
ACTGAACTTTGGGCCTCTGCACTCCTTGCCTCCTGTCTTCACGTCTGGCCTGAGTAGCACCACCCTGCCT
CGTTTCCATCAAGCATTCCAGTAGCCCCCACAGAGGCCCTCAGCTCAGTTTTTGGCTAGAGTTCGCGTCT
GGAACAATCAACCTCTGGATTACAAAATTTGTGAAAGATTGACTGGTATTCTTAACTATGTTGCTCCTTT
TACGCTATGTGGATACGCTGCTTTAATGCCTTTGTATCATGCTATTGCTTCCCGTATGGCTTTCATTTTC
TCCTCCTTGTATAAATCCTGGTTGCTGTCTCTTTATGAGGAGTTGTGGCCCGTTGTCAGGCAACGTGGCG
TGGTGTGCACTGTGTTTGCTGACGCAACCCCCACTGGTTGGGGCATTGCCACCACCTGTCAGCTCCTTTC
CGGGACTTTCGCTTTCCCCCTCCCTATTGCCACGGCGGAACTCATCGCCGCCTGCCTTGCCCGCTGCTGG
ACAGGGGCTCGGCTGTTGGGCACTGACAATTCCGTGGTGTTGTCGGGGAAGCTGACGTCCTTTCCATGGC
TGCTCGCCTGTGTTGCCACCTGGATTCTGCGCGGGACGTCCTTCTGCTACGTCCCTTCGGCCCTCAATCC
AGCGGACCTTCCTTCCCGCGGCCTGCTGCCGGCTCTGCGGCCTCTTCCGCGTCTTCGCCTTCGCCCTCAG
ACGAGTCGGATCTCCCTTTGGGCCGCCTCCCCGCCTGGAATTAATTCTGGCTAAGCACTTCGTGGCCGTC
GATCGTTTAAAGGGAGGTAGTGAGTCGAGATATCGATACTAGTGATCCAGACATGATAAGATACATTGAT
GAGTTTGGACAAACCACAACTAGAATGCAGTGAAAAAAATGCTTTATTTGTGAAATTTGTGATGCTATTG
CTTTATTTGTAACCATTATAAGCTGCAATAAACAAGTTAACAACAACAATTGCATTCATTTTATGTTTCA
GGTTCAGGGGGAGGTGTGGGAGGTTTTTTAAAGCAAGTAAAACCTCTACAAATGTGGTATGGCTGATTAT
GATCCTCTAGAGGGACAGCCCCCCCCCAAAGCCCCCAGGGATGTAATTACGTCCCTCCCCCGCTAGGGGG
CAGCAGCGAGCCGCCCGGGGCTCCGCTCCGGTCCGGCGCTCCCCCCGCATCCCCGAGCCGGCAGCGTGCG
GGGACAGCCCGGGCACGGGGAAGGTGGCACGGGATCGCTTTCCTCTGAACGCTTCTCGCTGCTCTTTGAG
CCTGCAGACACCTGGGGGGATACGGGGAAAAAGCCATACCAATGGAGCTCACGGGGACAGCCCCCCCCCA
AAGCCCCCAGGGATGTAATTACGTCCCTCCCCCGCTAGGGGGCAGCAGCGAGCCGCCCGGGGCTCCGCTC
CGCTCCGGCGCTCCCCCCGCATCCCCGAGCCGGCAGCGTGCGGGGACAGCCCGGGCACGGGGAAGGTGGC
ACGGGATCGCTTTCCTCTGAACGCTTCTCGCTGCTCTTTGAGCCTGCAGACACCTGGGGGGATACGGGGA
AAAAGAATTCGATAAAAGTTTTGTTACTTTATAGAAGAAATTTTGAGTTTTTGTTTTTTTTAATAAATAA
ATAAACATAAATAAATTGTTTGTTGAATTTATTATTAGTATGTAAGTGTAAATATAATAAAACTTAATAT
CTATTCAAATTAATAAATAAACCTCGATATACAGACCGATAAAACACATGCGTCAATTTTACACATGATT
ATCTTTAACGTACGTCACAATATGATTATCTTTCTAGGGTTAATCTAGCTGCGTGTTCTGCAGCGTGTCG
AGCATCTTCATCTGCTCCATCACGCTGTAAAACACATTTGCACCGCGAGTCTGCCCGTCCTCCACGGGTT
CAAAAACGTGAATGAACGAGGCGCGCTCACTGGCCGTCGTTTTACAACGTCGTGACTGGGAAAACCCTGG
CGTTACCCAACTTAATCGCCTTGCAGCACATCCCCCTTTCGCCAGCTGGCGTAATAGCGAAGAGGCCCGC
ACCGATCGCCCTTCCCAACAGTTGCGCAGCCTGAATGGCGAATGGG
[124 nt withheld, positions 5437-5560]
C
[91 nt withheld, positions 5562-5652]
A
[49 nt withheld, positions 5654-5702]
CCTTTGACGTTGGAGTCCACGTTCTTT
[37 nt withheld, positions 5730-5766]
ACCCTATCTCGGTCTATTCTTTTGATTTATAAGGGATTTTGCCGATTTCGGCCTATTGGTTAAAAAATGA
GCTGATTTAACAAAAATTTAACGCGAATTTTAACAAAATATTAACGCTTACAATTTAGGTGGCACTTTTC
GGGGAAATGTGCGCGGAACCCCTATTTGTTTATTTTTCTAAATACATTCAAATATGTATCCGCTCATGAG
ACAATAACCCTGATAAATGCTTCAATAATATTGAAAAAGGAAGAGTATGAGTATTCAACATTTCCGTGTC
GCCCTTATTCCCTTTTTTGCGGCATTTTGCCTTCCTGTTTTTGCTCACCCAGAAACGCTGGTGAAAGTAA
AAGATGCTGAAGATCAGTTGGGTGCACGAGTGGGTTACATCGAACTGGATCTCAACAGCGGTAAGATCCT
TGAGAGTTTTCGCCCCGAAGAACGTTTTCCAATGATGAGCACTTTTAAAGTTCTGCTATGTGGCGCGGTA
TTATCCCGTATTGACGCCGGGCAAGAGCAACTCGGTCGCCGCATACACTATTCTCAGAATGACTTGGTTG
AGTACTCACCAGTCACAGAAAAGCATCTTACGGATGGCATGACAGTAAGAGAATTATGCAGTGCTGCCAT
AACCATGAGTGATAACACTGCGGCCAACTTACTTCTGACAACGATCGGAGGACCGAAGGAGCTAACCGCT
TTTTTGCACAACATGGGGGATCATGTAACTCGCCTTGATCGTTGGGAACCGGAGCTGAATGAAGCCATAC
CAAACGACGAGCGTGACACCACGATGCCTGTAGCAATGGCAACAACGTTGCGCAAACTATTAACTGGCGA
ACTACTTACTCTAGCTTCCCGGCAACAATTAATAGACTGGATGGAGGCGGATAAAGTTGCAGGACCACTT
CTGCGCTCGGCCCTTCCGGCTGGCTGGTTTATTGCTGATAAATCTGGAGCCGGTGAGCGTGGGTCTCGCG
GTATCATTGCAGCACTGGGGCCAGATGGTAAGCCCTCCCGTATCGTAGTTATCTACACGACGGGGAGTCA
GGCAACTATGGATGAACGAAATAGACAGATCGCTGAGATAGGTGCCTCACTGATTAAGCATTGGTAACTG
TCAGACCAAGTTTACTCATATATACTTTAGATTGATTTAAAACTTCATTTTTAATTTAAAAGGATCTAGG
TGAAGATCCTTTTTGATAATCTCATGACCAAAATCCCTTAACGTGAGTTTTCGTTCCACTGAGCGTCAGA
CCCCGTAGAAAAGATCAAAGGATCTTCTTGAGATCCTTTTTTTCTGCGCGTAATCTGCTGCTTGCAAACA
AAAAAACCACCGCTACCAGCGGTGGTTTGTTTGCCGGATCAAGAGCTACCAACTCTTTTTCCGAAGGTAA
CTGGCTTCAGCAGAGCGCAGATACCAAATACTGTTCTTCTAGTGTAGCCGTAGTTAGGCCACCACTTCAA
GAACTCTGTAGCACCGCCTACATACCTCGCTCTGCTAATCCTGTTACCAGTGGCTGCTGCCAGTGGCGAT
AAGTCGTGTCTTACCGGGTTGGACTCAAGACGATAGTTACCGGATAAGGCGCAGCGGTCGGGCTGAACGG
GGGGTTCGTGCACACAGCCCAGCTTGGAGCGAACGACCTACACCGAACTGAGATACCTACAGCGTGAGCT
ATGAGAAAGCGCCACGCTTCCCGAAGGGAGAAAGGCGGACAGGTATCCGGTAAGCGGCAGGGTCGGAACA
GGAGAGCGCACGAGGGAGCTTCCAGGGGGAAACGCCTGGTATCTTTATAGTCCTGTCGGGTTTCGCCACC
TCTGACTTGAGCGTCGATTTTTGTGATGCTCGTCAGGGGGGCGGAGCCTATGGAAAAACGCCAGCAACGC
GGCCTTTTTACGGTTCCTGGCCTTTTGCTGGCCTTTTGCTCACATGTTCTTTCCTGCGTTATCCCCTGAT
TCTGTGGATAACCGTATTACCGCCTTTGAGTGAGCTGATACCGCTCGCCGCAGCCGAACGACCGAGCGCA
GCGAGTCAGTGAGCGAGGAAGCGGAAGAGCGCCCAATACGCAAACCGCCTCTCCCCGCGCGTTGGCCGAT
TCATTAATGCAGCTGGCACGACAGGTTTCCCGACTGGAAAGCGGGCAGTGAGCGCAACGCAATTAATGTG
AGTTAGCTCACTCATTAGGCACCCCAGGCTTTACACTTTATGCTTCCGGCTCGTATGTTGTGTGGAATTG
TGAGCGGATAACAATTTCACACAGGAAACAGCTATGACCATGATTACGCCAAGCGCGCCCGCCGGGTAAC
TCACGGGGTATCCATGTCCATTTCTGCGGCATCCAGCCAGGATACCCGTCCTCGCTGACGTAATATCCCA
GCGCCGCACCGCTGTCATTAATCTGCACACCGGCACGGCAGTTCCGGCTGTCGCCGGTATTGTTCGGGTT
GCTGATGCGCTTCGGGCTGACCATCCGGAACTGTGTCCGGAAAAGCCGCGACGAACTGGTATCCCAGGTG
GCCTGAACGAACAGTTCACCGTTAAAGGCGTGCATGGCCACACCTTCCCGAATCATCATGGTAAACGTGC
GTTTTCGCTCAACGTCAATGCAGCAGCAGTCATCCTCGGCAAACTCTTTCCATGCCGCTTCAACCTCGCG
GGAAAAGGCACGGGCTTCTTCCTCCCCGATGCCCAGATAGCGCCAGCTTGGGCGATGACTGAGCCGGAAA
AAAGACCCGACGATATGATCCTGATGCAGCTAGATTAA
Features (pLannotate 1.2.2; 20 found; start..end, strand, type, name):
    304..321     -  misc_feature   MCS (fragment): pBluescript multiple cloning site
    585..668     +  promoter       mCMV promoter (fragment): mouse cytomegalovirus (CMV) immediate early promoter
    785..992     +  promoter       mCMV promoter (fragment): mouse cytomegalovirus (CMV) immediate early promoter
   1259..1855    +  CDS            pac: PUAC_STRAD - Protein predicted: Swiss-Prot protein existence level 4. Detoxification of puromycin. From Streptomyces alboniger.
   1871..1923    +  CDS            T2A (fragment): 2A peptide from Thosea asigna virus capsid protein Eukaryotic ribosomes fail to insert a peptide bond between the Gly and Pro residues, yielding separate polypeptides.
   1964..3451    +  CDS            PLAGL2: PLAL2_HUMAN - Also known as KIAA0198. Experimental evidence at protein level: Swiss-Prot protein existence level 1. Shows weak transcriptional activatory activity. From Homo sapiens (Human).
   3506..4094    +  misc_feature   WPRE: woodchuck hepatitis virus posttranscriptional regulatory element
   4174..4308    -  polyA_signal   SV40 poly(A) signal: SV40 polyadenylation signal
   4331..4414    -  CDS            large T antigen (fragment): large T antigen from SV40 (simian virus 40)
   5156..5275    -  CDS            B (fragment): PORTL_LAMBD - Experimental evidence at protein level: Swiss-Prot protein existence level 1. Forms the portal vertex of the capsid (PubMed:6228056, PubMed:6232391). This portal plays critical roles in head assembly, genome packaging, neck/tail attachment, and genome ejection (Probable). The portal protein multimerizes as a single ring-shaped homododecamer arranged around a central channel (PubMed:6232391). Binds to the terminase subunits to form the packaging machine (PubMed:7799432). From Escherichia phage lambda (Bacteriophage lambda).
   5277..5432    +  CDS            lacZα (fragment): LacZα fragment of β-galactosidase; lacZ fragment
   5437..5865    +  rep_origin     f1 ori (sequence partly withheld): f1 bacteriophage origin of replication; arrow indicates direction of (+) strand synthesis
   5918..6022    +  promoter       AmpR promoter: bla
   6023..6883    +  CDS            AmpR: β-lactamase; bla; confers resistance to ampicillin, carbenicillin, and related antibiotics
   7054..7642    +  rep_origin     ori: high-copy-number ColE1/pMB1/pBR322/pUC origin of replication
   7825..7917    +  CDS            lacI (fragment): lac repressor; lacI; The lac repressor binds to the lac operator to inhibit transcription in E. coli. This inhibition can be relieved by adding lactose or isopropyl-β-D-thiogalactopyranoside (IPTG).
   7930..7951    +  protein_bind   CAP binding site: CAP binding activates transcription in the presence of cAMP. E. coli catabolite activator protein
   7966..7996    +  promoter       lac promoter: promoter for the E. coli lac operon
   8004..8020    +  protein_bind   lac operator: The lac repressor binds to the lac operator to inhibit transcription in E. coli. This inhibition can be relieved by adding lactose or isopropyl-β-D-thiogalactopyranoside (IPTG). lac repressor encoded by lacI
   8058..8525    -  CDS            B (fragment): PORTL_LAMBD - Experimental evidence at protein level: Swiss-Prot protein existence level 1. Forms the portal vertex of the capsid (PubMed:6228056, PubMed:6232391). This portal plays critical roles in head assembly, genome packaging, neck/tail attachment, and genome ejection (Probable). The portal protein multimerizes as a single ring-shaped homododecamer arranged around a central channel (PubMed:6232391). Binds to the terminase subunits to form the packaging machine (PubMed:7799432). From Escherichia phage lambda (Bacteriophage lambda).
