[The description below was written by a language model from this plasmid's Addgene catalogue record and pLannotate feature annotations shown in this document.]
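Description:
BII-ChPtW-PLAGL2 is a piggyBac transposon plasmid of about 8.5 kb for constitutive expression of human PLAGL2 (also known as ZNF900) in mammalian cells, built on the depositing lab's BII-ChPtW backbone. It is propagated in E. coli as a high-copy plasmid through a ColE1/pUC-type origin with ampicillin selection (AmpR under its own bla promoter). It also carries an f1 phage origin and pBluescript-type remnants, including lacZα and lacI fragments, the lac promoter/operator and a partial multiple cloning site. Two short fragments matching the lambda phage portal gene are annotated as well and appear to be non-functional filler. The automated annotation does not flag the piggyBac terminal repeats, so their positions cannot be read from the feature tables. The transposon identity rests on the catalogue description.

According to the record, the expression cassette is driven by a CMV enhancer joined to a CpG-free human EF1α promoter. The annotation detects only mouse CMV immediate-early fragments in this region and does not recognise the EF1α portion. Downstream lies a single open reading frame arrangement: the puromycin N-acetyltransferase gene (pac), a T2A ribosome-skipping peptide, then the PLAGL2 coding sequence, which the record says carries an N-terminal HA tag (not separately annotated). One transcript therefore yields both the resistance enzyme and the tagged zinc-finger transcription factor, which links puromycin selection to insert expression. A WPRE follows to enhance transcript stability and expression, and an SV40 polyadenylation signal lies after it, annotated on the opposite strand.

Co-delivered with a piggyBac transposase source, such a vector allows stable genomic integration and puromycin selection of PLAGL2-overexpressing cells. The associated publication concerns the oncogenic function of PLAGL2 in colorectal cancer. The depositor and sequencing-derived records differ by one nucleotide in length and give the same feature layout.
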