Addgene plasmid #133380: BII-ChPtW-PLAGL2
Purpose: Piggybac vector for constitutive expression
Depositing lab: Blair Madison. Depositing organization: Washington University in Saint Louis. Publication: The oncogenic function of PLAGL2 is mediated via ASCL2 and IGF2 and a Wnt-independent mechanism in colorectal cancer. Fischer AD, Veronese-Paniagua DA, Swaminathan S, Kashima H, Rubin DC, Madison BB. Am J Physiol Gastrointest Liver Physiol. 2023 Jun 13. doi: 10.1152/ajpgi.00058.2022. PubMed 37310750.
Backbone
  Vector backbone: BII-ChPtW
  Backbone manufacturer: Madison Lab
  Vector type: Mammalian Expression
  Selectable markers: Puromycin
Growth in bacteria
  Bacterial resistance: Ampicillin, 100 μg/mL
  Growth temperature: 37°C
  Growth strain: DH5alpha
  Copy number: High Copy
Gene/Insert
  Gene/Insert name: PLAGL2
  Species: H. sapiens (human)
  Mutation: N/A
  Entrez Gene: PLAGL2 (a.k.a. ZNF900)
  Promoter: CMV enhancer and hEf1a (CpG free)
  Tag / fusion protein: HA (N terminal on insert)
  Cloning method: Restriction Enzyme; 5′ cloning site Unknown (unknown if destroyed)
Terms and licenses: Academic/Nonprofit Terms; Industry Terms: Not Available to Industry
Depositor comments: Please visit https://doi.org/10.1101/2020.10.14.339531 for bioRxiv preprint.
How to cite: BII-ChPtW-PLAGL2 was a gift from Blair Madison (Addgene plasmid # 133380 ; http://n2t.net/addgene:133380 ; RRID:Addgene_133380)
